>Addgene plasmid #74821 | pGWB427 | depositor full sequence | sequence record 141501 | pGWB427 sequence 11720 bps
TTTCACGCCCTTTTAAATATCCGATTATTCTAATAAACGCTCTTTTCTCTTAGGTTTACCCGCCAATATA
TCCTGTCAAACACTGATAGTTTAAACTGAAGGCGGGAAACGACAATCTGATCCAAGCTCAAGCTGCTCTA
GCATTCGCCATTCAGGCTGCGCAACTGTTGGGAAGGGCGATCGGTGCGGGCCTCTTCGCTATTACGCCAG
CTGGCGAAAGGGGGATGTGCTGCAAGGCGATTAAGTTGGGTAACGCCAGGGTTTTCCCAGTCACGACGTT
GTAAAACGACGGCCAGTGCCAAGCTTGCATGCCTGCAGGTCCCCAGATTAGCCTTTTCAATTTCAGAAAG
AATGCTAACCCACAGATGGTTAGAGAGGCTTACGCAGCAGGTCTCATCAAGACGATCTACCCGAGCAATA
ATCTCCAGGAAATCAAATACCTTCCCAAGAAGGTTAAAGATGCAGTCAAAAGATTCAGGACTAACTGCAT
CAAGAACACAGAGAAAGATATATTTCTCAAGATCAGAAGTACTATTCCAGTATGGACGATTCAAGGCTTG
CTTCACAAACCAAGGCAAGTAATAGAGATTGGAGTCTCTAAAAAGGTAGTTCCCACTGAATCAAAGGCCA
TGGAGTCAAAGATTCAAATAGAGGACCTAACAGAACTCGCCGTAAAGACTGGCGAACAGTTCATACAGAG
TCTCTTACGACTCAATGACAAGAAGAAAATCTTCGTCAACATGGTGGAGCACGACACACTTGTCTACTCC
AAAAATATCAAAGATACAGTCTCAGAAGACCAAAGGGCAATTGAGACTTTTCAACAAAGGGTAATATCCG
GAAACCTCCTCGGATTCCATTGCCCAGCTATCTGTCACTTTATTGTGAAGATAGTGGAAAAGGAAGGTGG
CTCCTACAAATGCCATCATTGCGATAAAGGAAAGGCCATCGTTGAAGATGCCTCTGCCGACAGTGGTCCC
AAAGATGGACCCCCACCCACGAGGAGCATCGTGGAAAAAGAAGACGTTCCAACCACGTCTTCAAAGCAAG
TGGATTGATGTGATATCTCCACTGACGTAAGGGATGACGCACAATCCCACTATCCTTCGCAAGACCCTTC
CTCTATATAAGGAAGTTCATTTCATTTGGAGAGAACACGGGGGACTCTAGAATGAGCATGGCTAGCATGA
CTGGTGGACAGCAAATGGGTGCTGTTATCACAAGTTTGTACAAAAAAGCTGAACGAGAAACGTAAAATGA
TATAAATATCAATATATTAAATTAGATTTTGCATAAAAAACAGACTACATAATACTGTAAAACACAACAT
ATCCAGTCACTATGGCGGCCCCTCGAGGGGCCGCATTAGGCACCCCAGGCTTTACACTTTATGCTTCCGG
CTCGTATAATGTGTGGATTTTGAGTTAGGATCCGGCGAGATTTTCAGGAGCTAAGGAAGCTAAAATGGAG
AAAAAAATCACTGGATATACCACCGTTGATATATCCCAATGGCATCGTAAAGAACATTTTGAGGCATTTC
AGTCAGTTGCTCAATGTACCTATAACCAGACCGTTCAGCTGGATATTACGGCCTTTTTAAAGACCGTAAA
GAAAAATAAGCACAAGTTTTATCCGGCCTTTATTCACATTCTTGCCCGCCTGATGAATGCTCATCCGGAA
TTCCGTATGGCAATGAAAGACGGTGAGCTGGTGATATGGGATAGTGTTCACCCTTGTTACACCGTTTTCC
ATGAGCAAACTGAAACGTTTTCATCGCTCTGGAGTGAATACCACGACGATTTCCGGCAGTTTCTACACAT
ATATTCGCAAGATGTGGCGTGTTACGGTGAAAACCTGGCCTATTTCCCTAAAGGGTTTATTGAGAATATG
TTTTTCGTCTCAGCCAATCCCTGGGTGAGTTTCACCAGTTTTGATTTAAACGTGGCCAATATGGACAACT
TCTTCGCCCCCGTTTTCACCATGGGCAAATATTATACGCAAGGCGACAAGGTGCTGATGCCGCTGGCGAT
TCAGGTTCATCATGCCGTCTGTGATGGCTTCCATGTCGGCAGAATGCTTAATGAATTACAACAGTACTGC
GATGAGTGGCAGGGCGGGGCGTAAACGCGTGGATCCGGCTTACTAAAAGCCAGATAACAGTATGCGTATT
TGCGCGCTGATTTTTGCGGTATAAGAATATATACTGATATGTATACCCGAAGTATGTCAAAAAGAGGTGT
GCTATGAAGCAGCGTATTACAGTGACAGTTGACAGCGACAGCTATCAGTTGCTCAAGGCATATATGATGT
CAATATCTCCGGTCTGGTAAGCACAACCATGCAGAATGAAGCCCGTCGTCTGCGTGCCGAACGCTGGAAA
GCGGAAAATCAGGAAGGGATGGCTGAGGTCGCCCGGTTTATTGAAATGAACGGCTCTTTTGCTGACGAGA
ACAGGGACTGGTGAAATGCAGTTTAAGGTTTACACCTATAAAAGAGAGAGCCGTTATCGTCTGTTTGTGG
ATGTACAGAGTGATATTATTGACACGCCCGGGCGACGGATGGTGATCCCCCTGGCCAGTGCACGTCTGCT
GTCAGATAAAGTCTCCCGTGAACTTTACCCGGTGGTGCATATCGGGGATGAAAGCTGGCGCATGATGACC
ACCGATATGGCCAGTGTGCCGGTCTCCGTTATCGGGGAAGAAGTGGCTGATCTCAGCCACCGCGAAAATG
ACATCAAAAACGCCATTAACCTGATGTTCTGGGGAATATAAATGTCAGGCTCCCTTATACACAGCCAGTC
TGCAGGTCGACCATAGTGACTGGATATGTTGTGTTTTACAGTATTATGTAGTCTGTTTTTTATGCAAAAT
CTAATTTAATATATTGATATTTATATCATTTTACGTTTCTCGTTCAGCTTTCTTGTACAAAGTGGTGATA
ACCTAGAGCTCGAATTTCCCCGATCGTTCAAACATTTGGCAATAAAGTTTCTTAAGATTGAATCCTGTTG
CCGGTCTTGCGATGATTATCATATAATTTCTGTTGAATTACGTTAAGCATGTAATAATTAACATGTAATG
CATGACGTTATTTATGAGATGGGTTTTTATGATTAGAGTCCCGCAATTATACATTTAATACGCGATAGAA
AACAAAATATAGCGCGCAAACTAGGATAAATTATCGCGCGCGGTGTCATCTATGTTACTAGATCGGGAAT
TGGTTCCGGAACCAATTCGTAATCATGGTCATAGCTGTTTCCTGTGTGAAATTGTTATCCGCTCACAATT
CCACACAACATACGAGCCGGAAGCATAAAGTGTAAAGCCTGGGGTGCCTAATGAGTGAGCTAACTCACAT
TAGGCTGAATTAGGCGCGCCTATTTCTGAATTCCCGATCTAGTAACATAGATGACACCGCGCGCGATAAT
TTATCCTAGTTTGCGCGCTATATTTTGTTTTCTATCGCGTATTAAATGTATAATTGCGGGACTCTAATCA
TAAAAACCCATCTCATAAATAACGTCATGCATTACATGTTAATTATTACATGCTTAACGTAATTCAACAG
AAATTATATGATAATCATCGCAAGACCGGCAACAGGATTCAATCTTAAGAAACTTTATTGCCAAATGTTT
GAACGATCGGGGATCATCCGGGTCTGTGGCGGGAACTCCACGAAAATATCCGAACGCAGCAAGATATCGC
GGTGCATCTCGGTCTTGCCTGGGCAGTCGCCGCCGACGCCGTTGATGTGGACGCCGGGCCCGATCATATT
GTCGCTCAGGATCGTGGCGTTGTGCTTGTCGGCCGTTGCTGTCGTAATGATATCGGCACCTTCGACCGCC
TGTTCCGCAGAGATCCCGTGGGCGAAGAACTCCAGCATGAGATCCCCGCGCTGGAGGATCATCCAGCCGG
CGTCCCGGAAAACGATTCCGAAGCCCAACCTTTCATAGAAGGCGGCGGTGGAATCGAAATCTCGTGATGG
CAGGTTGGGCGTCGCTTGGTCGGTCATTTCGAACCCCAGAGTCCCGCTCAGAAGAACTCGTCAAGAAGGC
GATAGAAGGCGATGCGCTGCGAATCGGGAGCGGCGATACCGTAAAGCACGAGGAAGCGGTCAGCCCATTC
GCCGCCAAGCTCTTCAGCAATATCACGGGTAGCCAACGCTATGTCCTGATAGCGGTCCGCCACACCCAGC
CGGCCACAGTCGATGAATCCAGAAAAGCGGCCATTTTCCACCATGATATTCGGCAAGCAGGCATCGCCAT
GGGTCACGACGAGATCATCGCCGTCGGGCATGCGCGCCTTGAGCCTGGCGAACAGTTCGGCTGGCGCGAG
CCCCTGATGCTCTTCGTCCAGATCATCCTGATCGACAAGACCGGCTTCCATCCGAGTACGTGCTCGCTCG
ATGCGATGTTTCGCTTGGTGGTCGAATGGGCAGGTAGCCGGATCAAGCGTATGCAGCCGCCGCATTGCAT
CAGCCATGATGGATACTTTCTCGGCAGGAGCAAGGTGAGATGACAGGAGATCCTGCCCCGGCACTTCGCC
CAATAGCAGCCAGTCCCTTCCCGCTTCAGTGACAACGTCGAGCACAGCTGCGCAAGGAACGCCCGTCGTG
GCCAGCCACGATAGCCGCGCTGCCTCGTCCTGCAGTTCATTCAGGGCACCGGACAGGTCGGTCTTGACAA
AAAGAACCGGGCGCCCCTGCGCTGACAGCCGGAACACGGCGGCATCAGAGCAGCCGATTGTCTGTTGTGC
CCAGTCATAGCCGAATAGCCTCTCCACCCAAGCGGCCGGAGAACCTGCGTGCAATCCATCTTGTTCAATC
ATGCGAAACGATCCAGATCCGGTGCAGATTATTTGGATTGAGAGTGAATATGAGACTCTAATTGGATACC
GAGGGGAATTTATGGAACGTCAGTGGAGCATTTTTGACAAGAAATATTTGCTAGCTGATAGTGACCTTAG
GCGACTTTTGAACGCGCAATAATGGTTTCTGACGTATGTGCTTAGCTCATTAAACTCCAGAAACCCGCGG
CTGAGTGGCTCCTTCAACGTTGCGGTTCTGTCAGTTCCAAACGTAAAACGGCTTGTCCCGCGTCATCGGC
GGGGGTCATAACGTGACTCCCTTAATTCTCCGCTCATGATGAATTCAGAAATAAATTCAGCCTAATTCGG
CGTTAATTCAGTACATTAAAAACGTCCGCAATGTGTTATTAAGTTGTCTAAGCGTCAATTTGTTTACACC
ACAATATATCCTGCCACCAGCCAGCCAACAGCTCCCCGACCGGCAGCTCGGCACAAAATCACCACTCGAT
ACAGGCAGCCCATCAGTCCGGGACGGCGTCAGCGGGAGAGCCGTTGTAAGGCGGCAGACTTTGCTCATGT
TACCGATGCTATTCGGAAGAACGGCAACTAAGCTGCCGGGTTTGAAACACGGATGATCTCGCGGAGGGTA
GCATGTTGATTGTAACGATGACAGAGCGTTGCTGCCTGTGATCAATTCGGGCACGAACCCAGTGGACATA
AGCCTGTTCGGTTCGTAAGCTGTAATGCAAGTAGCGTATGCGCTCACGCAACTGGTCCAGAACCTTGACC
GAACGCAGCGGTGGTAACGGCGCAGTGGCGGTTTTCATGGCTTGTTATGACTGTTTTTTTGGGGTACAGT
CTATGCCTCGGGCATCCAAGCAGCAAGCGCGTTACGCCGTGGGTCGATGTTTGATGTTATGGAGCAGCAA
CGATGTTACGCAGCAGGGCAGTCGCCCTAAAACAAAGTTAAACATCATGGGGGAAGCGGTGATCGCCGAA
GTATCGACTCAACTATCAGAGGTAGTTGGCGTCATCGAGCGCCATCTCGAACCGACGTTGCTGGCCGTAC
ATTTGTACGGCTCCGCAGTGGATGGCGGCCTGAAGCCACACAGTGATATTGATTTGCTGGTTACGGTGAC
CGTAAGGCTTGATGAAACAACGCGGCGAGCTTTGATCAACGACCTTTTGGAAACTTCGGCTTCCCCTGGA
GAGAGCGAGATTCTCCGCGCTGTAGAAGTCACCATTGTTGTGCACGACGACATCATTCCGTGGCGTTATC
CAGCTAAGCGCGAACTGCAATTTGGAGAATGGCAGCGCAATGACATTCTTGCAGGTATCTTCGAGCCAGC
CACGATCGACATTGATCTGGCTATCTTGCTGACAAAAGCAAGAGAACATAGCGTTGCCTTGGTAGGTCCA
GCGGCGGAGGAACTCTTTGATCCGGTTCCTGAACAGGATCTATTTGAGGCGCTAAATGAAACCTTAACGC
TATGGAACTCGCCGCCCGACTGGGCTGGCGATGAGCGAAATGTAGTGCTTACGTTGTCCCGCATTTGGTA
CAGCGCAGTAACCGGCAAAATCGCGCCGAAGGATGTCGCTGCCGACTGGGCAATGGAGCGCCTGCCGGCC
CAGTATCAGCCCGTCATACTTGAAGCTAGACAGGCTTATCTTGGACAAGAAGAAGATCGCTTGGCCTCGC
GCGCAGATCAGTTGGAAGAATTTGTCCACTACGTGAAAGGCGAGATCACCAAGGTAGTCGGCAAATAATG
TCTAGCTAGAAATTCGTTCAAGCCGACGCCGCTTCGCGGCGCGGCTTAACTCAAGCGTTAGATGCACTAA
GCACATAATTGCTCACAGCCAAACTATCAGGTCAAGTCTGCTTTTATTATTTTTAAGCGTGCATAATAAG
CCCTACACAAATTGGGAGATATATCATGCATGACCAAAATCCCTTAACGTGAGTTTTCGTTCCACTGAGC
GTCAGACCCCGTAGAAAAGATCAAAGGATCTTCTTGAGATCCTTTTTTTCTGCGCGTAATCTGCTGCTTG
CAAACAAAAAAACCACCGCTACCAGCGGTGGTTTGTTTGCCGGATCAAGAGCTACCAACTCTTTTTCCGA
AGGTAACTGGCTTCAGCAGAGCGCAGATACCAAATACTGTCCTTCTAGTGTAGCCGTAGTTAGGCCACCA
CTTCAAGAACTCTGTAGCACCGCCTACATACCTCGCTCTGCTAATCCTGTTACCAGTGGCTGCTGCCAGT
GGCGATAAGTCGTGTCTTACCGGGTTGGACTCAAGACGATAGTTACCGGATAAGGCGCAGCGGTCGGGCT
GAACGGGGGGTTCGTGCACACAGCCCAGCTTGGAGCGAACGACCTACACCGAACTGAGATACCTACAGCG
TGAGCTATGAGAAAGCGCCACGCTTCCCGAAGGGAGAAAGGCGGACAGGTATCCGGTAAGCGGCAGGGTC
GGAACAGGAGAGCGCACGAGGGAGCTTCCAGGGGGAAACGCCTGGTATCTTTATAGTCCTGTCGGGTTTC
GCCACCTCTGACTTGAGCGTCGATTTTTGTGATGCTCGTCAGGGGGGCGGAGCCTATGGAAAAACGCCAG
CAACGCGGCCTTTTTACGGTTCCTGGCCTTTTGCTGGCCTTTTGCTCACATGTTCTTTCCTGCGTTATCC
CCTGATTCTGTGGATAACCGTATTACCGCCTTTGAGTGAGCTGATACCGCTCGCCGCAGCCGAACGACCG
AGCGCAGCGAGTCAGTGAGCGAGGAAGCGGAAGAGCGCCTGATGCGGTATTTTCTCCTTACGCATCTGTG
CGGTATTTCACACCGCATATGGTGCACTCTCAGTACAATCTGCTCTGATGCCGCATAGTTAAGCCAGTAT
ACACTCCGCTATCGCTACGTGACTGGGTCATGGCTGCGCCCCGACACCCGCCAACACCCGCTGACGCGCC
CTGACGGGCTTGTCTGCTCCCGGCATCCGCTTACAGACAAGCTGTGACCGTCTCCGGGAGCTGCATGTGT
CAGAGGTTTTCACCGTCATCACCGAAACGCGCGAGGCAGGGTGCCTTGATGTGGGCGCCGGCGGTCGAGT
GGCGACGGCGCGGCTTGTCCGCGCCCTGGTAGATTGCCTGGCCGTAGGCCAGCCATTTTTGAGCGGCCAG
CGGCCGCGATAGGCCGACGCGAAGCGGCGGGGCGTAGGGAGCGCAGCGACCGAAGGGTAGGCGCTTTTTG
CAGCTCTTCGGCTGTGCGCTGGCCAGACAGTTATGCACAGGCCAGGCGGGTTTTAAGAGTTTTAATAAGT
TTTAAAGAGTTTTAGGCGGAAAAATCGCCTTTTTTCTCTTTTATATCAGTCACTTACATGTGTGACCGGT
TCCCAATGTACGGCTTTGGGTTCCCAATGTACGGGTTCCGGTTCCCAATGTACGGCTTTGGGTTCCCAAT
GTACGTGCTATCCACAGGAAAGAGACCTTTTCGACCTTTTTCCCCTGCTAGGGCAATTTGCCCTAGCATC
TGCTCCGTACATTAGGAACCGGCGGATGCTTCGCCCTCGATCAGGTTGCGGTAGCGCATGACTAGGATCG
GGCCAGCCTGCCCCGCCTCCTCCTTCAAATCGTACTCCGGCAGGTCATTTGACCCGATCAGCTTGCGCAC
GGTGAAACAGAACTTCTTGAACTCTCCGGCGCTGCCACTGCGTTCGTAGATCGTCTTGAACAACCATCTG
GCTTCTGCCTTGCCTGCGGCGCGGCGTGCCAGGCGGTAGAGAAAACGGCCGATGCCGGGATCGATCAAAA
AGTAATCGGGGTGAACCGTCAGCACGTCCGGGTTCTTGCCTTCTGTGATCTCGCGGTACATCCAATCAGC
TAGCTCGATCTCGATGTACTCCGGCCGCCCGGTTTCGCTCTTTACGATCTTGTAGCGGCTAATCAAGGCT
TCACCCTCGGATACCGTCACCAGGCGGCCGTTCTTGGCCTTCTTCGTACGCTGCATGGCAACGTGCGTGG
TGTTTAACCGAATGCAGGTTTCTACCAGGTCGTCTTTCTGCTTTCCGCCATCGGCTCGCCGGCAGAACTT
GAGTACGTCCGCAACGTGTGGACGGAACACGCGGCCGGGCTTGTCTCCCTTCCCTTCCCGGTATCGGTTC
ATGGATTCGGTTAGATGGGAAACCGCCATCAGTACCAGGTCGTAATCCCACACACTGGCCATGCCGGCCG
GCCCTGCGGAAACCTCTACGTGCCCGTCTGGAAGCTCGTAGCGGATCACCTCGCCAGCTCGTCGGTCACG
CTTCGACAGACGGAAAACGGCCACGTCCATGATGCTGCGACTATCGCGGGTGCCCACGTCATAGAGCATC
GGAACGAAAAAATCTGGTTGCTCGTCGCCCTTGGGCGGCTTCCTAATCGACGGCGCACCGGCTGCCGGCG
GTTGCCGGGATTCTTTGCGGATTCGATCAGCGGCCGCTTGCCACGATTCACCGGGGCGTGCTTCTGCCTC
GATGCGTTGCCGCTGGGCGGCCTGCGCGGCCTTCAACTTCTCCACCAGGTCATCACCCAGCGCCGCGCCG
ATTTGTACCGGGCCGGATGGTTTGCGACCGCTCACGCCGATTCCTCGGGCTTGGGGGTTCCAGTGCCATT
GCAGGGCCGGCAGACAACCCAGCCGCTTACGCCTGGCCAACCGCCCGTTCCTCCACACATGGGGCATTCC
ACGGCGTCGGTGCCTGGTTGTTCTTGATTTTCCATGCCGCCTCCTTTAGCCGCTAAAATTCATCTACTCA
TTTATTCATTTGCTCATTTACTCTGGTAGCTGCGCGATGTATTCAGATAGCAGCTCGGTAATGGTCTTGC
CTTGGCGTACCGCGTACATCTTCAGCTTGGTGTGATCCTCCGCCGGCAACTGAAAGTTGACCCGCTTCAT
GGCTGGCGTGTCTGCCAGGCTGGCCAACGTTGCAGCCTTGCTGCTGCGTGCGCTCGGACGGCCGGCACTT
AGCGTGTTTGTGCTTTTGCTCATTTTCTCTTTACCTCATTAACTCAAATGAGTTTTGATTTAATTTCAGC
GGCCAGCGCCTGGACCTCGCGGGCAGCGTCGCCCTCGGGTTCTGATTCAAGAACGGTTGTGCCGGCGGCG
GCAGTGCCTGGGTAGCTCACGCGCTGCGTGATACGGGACTCAAGAATGGGCAGCTCGTACCCGGCCAGCG
CCTCGGCAACCTCACCGCCGATGCGCGTGCCTTTGATCGCCCGCGACACGACAAAGGCCGCTTGTAGCCT
TCCATCCGTGACCTCAATGCGCTGCTTAACCAGCTCCACCAGGTCGGCGGTGGCCCATATGTCGTAAGGG
CTTGGCTGCACCGGAATCAGCACGAAGTCGGCTGCCTTGATCGCGGACACAGCCAAGTCCGCCGCCTGGG
GCGCTCCGTCGATCACTACGAAGTCGCGCCGGCCGATGGCCTTCACGTCGCGGTCAATCGTCGGGCGGTC
GATGCCGACAACGGTTAGCGGTTGATCTTCCCGCACGGCCGCCCAATCGCGGGCACTGCCCTGGGGATCG
GAATCGACTAACAGAACATCGGCCCCGGCGAGTTGCAGGGCGCGGGCTAGATGGGTTGCGATGGTCGTCT
TGCCTGACCCGCCTTTCTGGTTAAGTACAGCGATAACCTTCATGCGTTCCCCTTGCGTATTTGTTTATTT
ACTCATCGCATCATATACGCAGCGACCGCATGACGCAAGCTGTTTTACTCAAATACACATCACCTTTTTA
GACGGCGGCGCTCGGTTTCTTCAGCGGCCAAGCTGGCCGGCCAGGCCGCCAGCTTGGCATCAGACAAACC
GGCCAGGATTTCATGCAGCCGCACGGTTGAGACGTGCGCGGGCGGCTCGAACACGTACCCGGCCGCGATC
ATCTCCGCCTCGATCTCTTCGGTAATGAAAAACGGTTCGTCCTGGCCGTCCTGGTGCGGTTTCATGCTTG
TTCCTCTTGGCGTTCATTCTCGGCGGCCGCCAGGGCGTCGGCCTCGGTCAATGCGTCCTCACGGAAGGCA
CCGCGCCGCCTGGCCTCGGTGGGCGTCACTTCCTCGCTGCGCTCAAGTGCGCGGTACAGGGTCGAGCGAT
GCACGCCAAGCAGTGCAGCCGCCTCTTTCACGGTGCGGCCTTCCTGGTCGATCAGCTCGCGGGCGTGCGC
GATCTGTGCCGGGGTGAGGGTAGGGCGGGGGCCAAACTTCACGCCTCGGGCCTTGGCGGCCTCGCGCCCG
CTCCGGGTGCGGTCGATGATTAGGGAACGCTCGAACTCGGCAATGCCGGCGAACACGGTCAACACCATGC
GGCCGGCCGGCGTGGTGGTGTCGGCCCACGGCTCTGCCAGGCTACGCAGGCCCGCGCCGGCCTCCTGGAT
GCGCTCGGCAATGTCCAGTAGGTCGCGGGTGCTGCGGGCCAGGCGGTCTAGCCTGGTCACTGTCACAACG
TCGCCAGGGCGTAGGTGGTCAAGCATCCTGGCCAGCTCCGGGCGGTCGCGCCTGGTGCCGGTGATCTTCT
CGGAAAACAGCTTGGTGCAGCCGGCCGCGTGCAGTTCGGCCCGTTGGTTGGTCAAGTCCTGGTCGTCGGT
GCTGACGCGGGCATAGCCCAGCAGGCCAGCGGCGGCGCTCTTGTTCATGGCGTAATGTCTCCGGTTCTAG
TCGCAAGTATTCTACTTTATGCGACTAAAACACGCGACAAGAAAACGCCAGGAAAAGGGCAGGGCGGCAG
CCTGTCGCGTAACTTAGGACTTGTGCGACATGTCGTTTTCAGAAGACGGCTGCACTGAACGTCAGAAGCC
GACTGCACTATAGCAGCGGAGGGGTTGGATCAAAGTACTTTGATCCCGAGGGGAACCCTGTGGTTGGCAT
GCACATACAAATGGACGAACGGATAAACCT
Features (pLannotate 1.2.2; 32 found; start..end, strand, type, name):
     54..78      -  misc_feature   RB T-DNA repeat: right border repeat from nopaline C58 T-DNA
    144..298     -  CDS            lacZα (fragment): LacZα fragment of β-galactosidase; lacZ fragment
    301..321     -  misc_feature   MCS (fragment): pUC18/19 multiple cloning site
    812..1153    +  promoter       CaMV 35S promoter: strong constitutive promoter from cauliflower mosaic virus
   1178..1210    +  CDS            T7 tag (gene 10 leader): leader peptide from bacteriophage T7 gene 10 promotes efficient translation in E. coli
   1220..1344    +  protein_bind   attR1: mutant version of attR; recombination site for the Gateway® LR reaction LR Clonase™
   1381..1411    +  promoter       lac UV5 promoter: E. coli lac promoter with an "up" mutation
   1436..1464    +  promoter       cat promoter (fragment): promoter of the E. coli cat gene encoding chloramphenicol acetyltransferase
   1465..2124    +  CDS            CmR: chloramphenicol acetyltransferase; cat; confers resistance to chloramphenicol
   2303..2461    +  CDS            ccdA (fragment): CCDA_ECO57 - Also known as H, letA. Experimental evidence at protein level: Swiss-Prot protein existence level 1. Antitoxin component of a type II toxin-antitoxin (TA) system which inhibits the post-segregational killing (PSK) of plasmid-free cells, also referred to as a plasmid addiction system. Binds to and blocks the activity of CcdB; will also remove bound CcdB protein from the CcdB-GyrA complex by forming a CcdA-CcdB complex, a process termed rejuvenation. Functions as a transcriptional corepressor for the ccdAB operon, repression also requires CcdB (By similarity). From Escherichia coli
   2466..2768    +  CDS            ccdB: CCDB_ECOLI - Also known as G, letB, letD. Experimental evidence at protein level: Swiss-Prot protein existence level 1. Toxic component of a type II toxin-antitoxin (TA) system, functioning in plasmid maintainence. Responsible for the post- segregational killing (PSK) of plasmid-free cells, also referred to as a plasmid addiction system. Half-life of over 2 hours. Cell killing by CcdB is accompanied by filamentation, defects in chromosome and plasmid segregation, defects in cell division, formation of anucleate cells, decreased DNA synthesis and plasmid loss. Interferes with the activity of DN
   2812..2936    -  protein_bind   attR2: mutant version of attR; recombination site for the Gateway® LR reaction LR Clonase™
   2962..3214    +  terminator     NOS terminator: nopaline synthase terminator and poly(A) signal
   3270..3292    -  protein_bind   lac operator (fragment): The lac repressor binds to the lac operator to inhibit transcription in E. coli. This inhibition can be relieved by adding lactose or isopropyl-β-D-thiogalactopyranoside (IPTG). lac repressor encoded by lacI
   3296..3326    -  promoter       lac promoter: promoter for the E. coli lac operon
   3341..3362    -  protein_bind   CAP binding site: CAP binding activates transcription in the presence of cAMP. E. coli catabolite activator protein
   3396..3648    -  terminator     NOS terminator: nopaline synthase terminator and poly(A) signal
   3655..3861    -  CDS            ocd (fragment): OCD_AGRFC - Experimental evidence at protein level: Swiss-Prot protein existence level 1. Catalyzes the conversion of L-ornithine into L-proline with release of ammonia. Is involved in the utilization of nopaline, a catabolic pathway that proceeds through L-arginine and L-ornithine to L-proline. Nopaline is a predominant opine in plant cells transformed with Ti plasmid pTiC58. From Agrobacterium fabrum (strain C58 / ATCC 33970) (Agrobacterium tumefaciens (strain C58)).
   3868..4017    -  CDS            ble (fragment): BLE_KLEPN - Experimental evidence at protein level: Swiss-Prot protein existence level 1. Binding protein with a strong affinity to the bleomycin family of antibiotics. Binds to CL990; an antimitotic-antibiotic compound. From Klebsiella pneumoniae.
   4038..4832    -  CDS            NeoR/KanR: aminoglycoside phosphotransferase from Tn5; aph(3')-II (or nptII); confers resistance to neomycin, kanamycin, and G418 (Geneticin®)
   4853..5036    -  promoter       NOS promoter: nopaline synthase promoter NOS promoter
   5242..5266    -  misc_feature   LB T-DNA repeat: left border repeat from nopaline C58 T-DNA
   5525..5548    +  promoter       Pc promoter (fragment): intI1 (promoter lies within the coding sequence); class 1 integron promoter
   5724..5780    +  CDS            GmR (fragment): gentamycin acetyltransferase; aacC1; confers resistance to gentamycin
   5791..6578    +  CDS            SmR (fragment): aminoglycoside adenylyltransferase (Murphy, 1985); aadA; confers resistance to spectinomycin and streptomycin
   6824..7412    +  rep_origin     ori: high-copy-number ColE1/pMB1/pBR322/pUC origin of replication
   7598..7738    -  misc_feature   bom: basis of mobility region from pBR322
   7840..7879    -  CDS            rop (fragment): Rop protein, which maintains plasmids at low copy number; rop
   8082..8276    -  rep_origin     pVS1 oriV: origin of replication for the Pseudomonas plasmid pVS1 (Heeb et al., 2000)
   8342..9415    -  CDS            pVS1 RepA: replication protein from the Pseudomonas plasmid pVS1 (Heeb et al., 2000)
   9844..10473   -  CDS            pVS1 StaA: stability protein from the Pseudomonas plasmid pVS1 (Heeb et al., 2000)
  11033..11434   -  CDS            Y4CG_SINFN (fragment): Protein inferred from homology: Swiss-Prot protein existence level 3. From Sinorhizobium fredii (strain NBRC 101917 / NGR234).
