[The description below was written by a language model from this plasmid's Addgene catalogue record and pLannotate feature annotations shown in this document.]
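Description:
pGWB427 is an empty Gateway destination binary vector for Agrobacterium-mediated plant transformation, built on the pPZP221 backbone; the sequence record is about 11.7 kb. The backbone carries two replication systems: a ColE1/pBR322-type origin with a bom site for high-copy propagation in E. coli, and the pVS1 oriV with its RepA replication and StaA stability genes for maintenance in Agrobacterium. Bacterial selection outside the T-DNA relies on an aadA spectinomycin/streptomycin resistance gene. Because the unrecombined Gateway cassette also encodes chloramphenicol acetyltransferase and the gyrase-poisoning toxin CcdB, the empty vector is selected with chloramphenicol as well and must be kept in a ccdB-tolerant strain.

Between the nopaline-type right and left T-DNA border repeats lie two plant-active units. The expression unit consists of the constitutive CaMV 35S promoter, a short T7 epitope tag (the phage T7 gene 10 leader peptide), the attR1–CmR–ccdB–attR2 cassette, and a NOS terminator. An LR recombination with an entry clone replaces the CmR/ccdB segment with the gene of interest, so that the protein is expressed in plants with T7 fused to its N-terminus. Loss of ccdB provides counter-selection for recombinants in ordinary E. coli. The second unit, in the opposite orientation near the left border, is a NOS promoter:NPTII:NOS terminator cassette giving kanamycin resistance to transformed plant cells. According to the record, this cassette replaced the gentamycin marker of the original backbone. Small lacZα, lac promoter and MCS remnants flank these units.

The vector is used to overexpress T7-tagged proteins in transgenic plants, where the tag can serve for antibody-based detection or purification.
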