Addgene plasmid #74821: pGWB427
Purpose: (Empty Backbone) Gateway cloning compatible binary vector for N-terminal fusion with T7 (CaMV35S promoter).
Depositing lab: Tsuyoshi Nakagawa. Depositing organization: Shimane University. Publication: Improved Gateway binary vectors: high-performance vectors for creation of fusion constructs in transgenic analysis of plants. Nakagawa T, Suzuki T, Murata S, Nakamura S, Hino T, Maeo K, Tabata R, Kawai T, Tanaka K, Niwa Y, Watanabe Y, Nakamura K, Kimura T, Ishiguro S. Biosci Biotechnol Biochem. 2007 Aug;71(8):2095-100. Epub 2007 Aug 7. 10.1271/bbb.70216 PubMed 17690442.
Backbone
  Vector backbone: pPZP221
  Backbone manufacturer: Hajdukiewicz P., Svab Z. and Maliga P.
  Backbone size (bp): 8500
  Modifications to backbone: gentamycin-resistant marker was removed and kanamycin-resistant marker (NOS promoter:NPTII:NOS terminator) was inserted.
  Vector type: Plant Expression
  Promoter: CaMV35S
  Selectable markers: Kanamycin
Growth in bacteria
  Bacterial resistance: Chloramphenicol and Spectinomycin, 25 & 50 μg/mL
  Growth temperature: 37°C
  Growth strain: ccdB Survival
  Copy number: High Copy
Gene/Insert
  Cloning method: Gateway Cloning
Terms and licenses: Academic/Nonprofit Terms; Industry Terms: Not Available to Industry
How to cite: pGWB427 was a gift from Tsuyoshi Nakagawa (Addgene plasmid # 74821 ; http://n2t.net/addgene:74821 ; RRID:Addgene_74821)
