>Addgene plasmid #74821 | pGWB427 | addgene partial sequence | sequence record 160957 | CAT-R 5'-GCAACTGACTGAAATGCCTC-3'
TATCAACGGTGGTATATCCAGTGATTTTTTTCTCCATTTTAGCTTCCTTAGCTCCTGAAAATCTCGACGG
ATCCTAACTCAAAATCCACACATTATACGAGCCGGAAGCATAAAGTGTAAAGCCTGGGGTGCCTAATGCG
GCCCCTCGAGGCCTCGAGGCCTCGAGGGGCCGCCATAGTGACTGGATATGTTGTGTTTTACNGTATTNNG
TAGTCTGTTTTTTATGCAAAATNTAATTTAATATATTGATATTTATATCATTTTACGTTTCTCGTTCAGC
TTTTTTGTACANACTTGTGATAACAGCACCCATTTGCTGTCCACCANTCATGCTAGCCATGCTCATTCTA
GAGTCCCCCGTGTTCTCTCCAAATGAAATGAACTTCCTTATATAGAGGAAGGGTCTTGC
